Addgene plasmid #129825: pRDAX-322 N-Tag IFP1.4[2] L20 {Esp3I(2x)} EGFP
Purpose: PPI (BiFC/TriFC) assay vector
Depositing lab: Gary Lewin. Depositing organization: Max-Delbrueck-Centrum fuer Molekulare Medizin (MDC).
Backbone
  Vector backbone: custom built
  Vector type: Mammalian Expression
Growth in bacteria
  Bacterial resistance: Ampicillin, 100 μg/mL
  Growth temperature: 37°C
  Growth strain: DH5alpha
  Copy number: High Copy
Gene/Insert
  Gene/Insert name: IFP1.4
  Species: M. musculus (mouse)
  Cloning method: Restriction Enzyme; 5′ cloning site unknown (unknown if destroyed); 3′ cloning site unknown (unknown if destroyed)
Terms and licenses: Academic/Nonprofit Terms; Industry Terms: Not Available to Industry
How to cite: pRDAX-322 N-Tag IFP1.4[2] L20 {Esp3I(2x)} EGFP was a gift from Gary Lewin (Addgene plasmid # 129825 ; http://n2t.net/addgene:129825 ; RRID:Addgene_129825)
