[The description below was written by a language model from this plasmid's Addgene catalogue record and pLannotate feature annotations shown in this document.]
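Description:
pRDAX-322 N-Tag IFP1.4[2] L20 {Esp3I(2x)} EGFP is a custom-built mammalian expression plasmid of about 6.5 kb, designed as an acceptor vector for protein–protein interaction assays based on bimolecular or trimolecular fluorescence complementation (BiFC/TriFC). It is propagated in E. coli as a high-copy plasmid through a ColE1/pUC-type origin and selected with ampicillin via a β-lactamase gene under its own promoter.

The expression unit is driven by the human CMV immediate-early enhancer and promoter, followed by a chimeric β-globin/immunoglobulin intron that promotes efficient processing of the transcript. The first open reading frame is a fragment of IFP1.4, a near-infrared fluorescent protein engineered from a Deinococcus radiodurans bacteriophytochrome that needs biliverdin as a cofactor. The catalogue entry lists mouse as the insert species, which does not match this origin. The name suggests that this is the second split fragment of IFP1.4, placed as an N-terminal tag and joined through a linker (L20) to a pair of Esp3I sites, presumably so that a protein of interest can be inserted in frame by Type IIS cloning. The linker and Esp3I sites are not annotated in the feature table, and the cloning sites are recorded as unknown.

Downstream, an EMCV IRES directs translation of EGFP from the same transcript, giving an independent green marker of transfected, expressing cells. A second chimeric intron, a WPRE and a bGH polyadenylation signal follow. A T3 promoter, a β-globin coding fragment and a rabbit β-globin poly(A) signal lie further along. When the tagged fusion is co-expressed with a partner carrying the complementary IFP1.4 fragment, reconstituted near-infrared fluorescence would report an interaction.
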