Features (pLannotate 1.2.2; 16 found; start..end, strand, type, name):
    155..532     +  enhancer       CMV enhancer: human cytomegalovirus immediate early enhancer
    534..733     +  promoter       CMV promoter: human cytomegalovirus (CMV) immediate early promoter
    872..1004    +  intron         chimeric intron: chimera between introns from human β-globin and immunoglobulin heavy chain genes
   1028..1594    +  CDS            iFP1.4 (fragment): iFP1.4 is a basic (constitutively fluorescent) near ir fluorescent protein published in 2009, derived from Deinococcus radiodurans. It has low acid sensitivity. It requires the cofactor biliverdin for fluorescence.
   1696..2282    +  misc_feature   IRES2: internal ribosome entry site (IRES) of the encephalomyocarditis virus (EMCV)
   2283..3002    +  CDS            EGFP: the original enhanced GFP (Yang et al., 1996) mammalian codon-optimized
   3048..3180    +  intron         chimeric intron: chimera between introns from human β-globin and immunoglobulin heavy chain genes
   3189..3777    +  misc_feature   WPRE: woodchuck hepatitis virus posttranscriptional regulatory element
   3781..3797    +  misc_feature   MCS (fragment): pUC18/19 multiple cloning site
   3810..3921    +  polyA_signal   bGH poly(A) signal: bovine growth hormone polyadenylation signal
   4017..4035    -  promoter       T3 promoter: promoter for bacteriophage T3 RNA polymerase
   4094..4168    +  CDS            HBB (fragment): HBB_PONPY - Experimental evidence at transcript level: Swiss-Prot protein existence level 2. Involved in oxygen transport from the lung to the various peripheral tissues. From Pongo pygmaeus (Bornean orangutan).
   4239..4294    +  polyA_signal   β-globin poly(A) signal: rabbit β-globin polyadenylation signal (Gil and Proudfoot, 1987)
   4673..5261    -  rep_origin     ori: high-copy-number ColE1/pMB1/pBR322/pUC origin of replication
   5432..6292    -  CDS            AmpR: β-lactamase; bla; confers resistance to ampicillin, carbenicillin, and related antibiotics
   6293..6397    -  promoter       AmpR promoter: bla
>Addgene plasmid #129825 | pRDAX-322 N-Tag IFP1.4[2] L20 {Esp3I(2x)} EGFP | addgene full sequence | sequence record 270217 | Addgene NGS Result
GCCTGCCTCCAGGCCTCAATATTGGCCATTAGCCATATTATTCATTGGTTATATAGCATAAATCAATATT
GGCTATTGGCCATTGCATACGTTGTATCTATATCATAATATGTACATTTATATTGGCTCATGTCCAATAT
GACCGCCATGTTGGCATTGATTATTGACTAGTTATTAATAGTAATCAATTACGGGGTCATTAGTTCATAG
CCCATATATGGAGTTCCGCGTTACATAACTTACGGTAAATGGCCCGCCTGGCTGACCGCCCAACGACCCC
CGCCCATTGACGTCAATAATGACGTATGTTCCCATAGTAACGCCAATAGGGACTTTCCATTGACGTCAAT
GGGTGGAGTATTTACGGTAAACTGCCCACTTGGCAGTACATCAAGTGTATCATATGCCAAGTCCGCCCCC
TATTGACGTCAATGACGGTAAATGGCCCGCCTGGCATTATGCCCAGTACATGACCTTACGGGACTTTCCT
ACTTGGCAGTACATCTACGTATTAGTCATCGCTATTACCATGGTGATGCGGTTTTGGCAGTACACCAATG
GGCGTGGATAGCGGTTTGACTCACGGGGATTTCCAAGTCTCCACCCCATTGACGTCAATGGGAGTTTGTT
TTGGCACCAAAATCAACGGGACTTTCCAAAATGTCGTAATAACCCCGCCCCGTTGACGCAAATGGGCGGT
AGGCGTGTACGGTGGGAGGTCTATATAAGCAGAGCTCGTTTAGTGAACCGTCAGATCACTAGAAGCTTTA
TTGCGGTAGTTTATCACAGTTAAATTGCTAACGCAGTCAGTGCTTCTGACACAACAGTCTCGAACTTAAG
CTGCAGAAGTTGGTCGTGAGGCACTGGGCAGGTAAGTATCAAGGTTACAAGACAGGTTTAAGGAGACCAA
TAGAAACTGGGCTTGTCGAGACAGAGAAGACTCTTGCGTTTCTGATAGGCACCTATTGGTCTTACTGACA
TCCACTTTGCCTTTCTCTCCACAGGTGTCCACTCCCAGGCCACCATGGACAGCATTGGACCCCATGCGCT
GAGGAACGCTATGTTCGCCCTTGAATCTGCTCCCAATCTCCGAGCACTGGCTGAAGTCGCCACACAGACA
GTCAGGGAGCTGACAGGCTTTGATCGGGTGATGCTGTACAAGTTTGCCCCAGATGCAACGGGTGAGATGA
TCGCAGAAGCCAGACGGGAAGGGATGCAGGCCTTCCTGGGCCACAGATTTCCGGCCTCACATACGCCTGC
TCAGGCCAGAGCACTGTACACCCGACACCTCCTGAGACTGACTGCGGACACTAGAGCAGCTGCCGTGCCA
CTCGATCCCGTGCTCAACCCACAGACCAATGCGCCTACCCCTTTGGGAGGAGCCGTACTGAGGGCCACAT
CCCCTATGCACATGCAGTATCTGCGCAACATGGGCGTTGGGAGTAGTCTGTCTGTGTCCGTTGTCGTTGG
AGGGCAACTGTGGGGCTTGATCGTCTGCCACCATCAGACACCGTATGTGCTTCCTCCTGACTTGCGTACA
ACTCTGGAGGAGCTGGGCCGCAAGCTTAGCGGCCAGGTGCAGCGGAAAGAGGCCGGGAGTCCTGGCGGTG
GATCCGGAGGCTCTGGGAGCTCTGCCAGCGGTGGCAGCACCTCCCGAGACGCCGAGGCACGCCGTCTCCT
AAGAATTCAGATCCGCCCCTCTCCCTCCCCCCCCCCTAACGTTACTGGCCGAAGCCGCTTGGAATAAGGC
CGGTGTGCGTTTGTCTATATGTTATTTTCCACCATATTGCCGTCTTTTGGCAATGTGAGGGCCCGGAAAC
CTGGCCCTGTCTTCTTGACGAGCATTCCTAGGGGTCTTTCCCCTCTCGCCAAAGGAATGCAAGGTCTGTT
GAATGTCGTGAAGGAAGCAGTTCCTCTGGTAGCTTCTTGAAGACAAACAACGTCTGTAGCGACCCTTTGC
AGGCAGCGGAACCCCCCACCTGGCGACAGGTGCCTCTGCGGCCAAAAGCCACGTGTATAAGATACACCTG
CAAAGGCGGCACAACCCCAGTGCCACGTTGTGAGTTGGATAGTTGTGGAAAGAGTCAAATGGCTCTCCTC
AAGCGTATTCAACAAGGGGCTGAAGGATGCCCAGAAGGTACCCCATTGTATGGGATCTGATCTGGGGCCT
CGGTACACATGCTTTACATGTGTTTAGTCGAGGTTAAAAAAACGTCTAGGCCCCCCGAACCACGGGGACG
TGGTTTTCCTTTGAAAAACACGATGATAATATGGCCACAACCATGGTGAGCAAGGGCGAGGAGCTGTTCA
CCGGGGTGGTGCCCATCCTGGTCGAGCTGGACGGCGACGTAAACGGCCACAAGTTCAGCGTGTCCGGCGA
GGGCGAGGGCGATGCCACCTACGGCAAGCTGACCCTGAAGTTCATCTGCACCACCGGCAAGCTGCCCGTG
CCCTGGCCCACCCTCGTGACCACCCTGACCTACGGCGTGCAGTGCTTCAGCCGCTACCCCGACCACATGA
AGCAGCACGACTTCTTCAAGTCCGCCATGCCCGAAGGCTACGTCCAGGAGCGCACCATCTTCTTCAAGGA
CGACGGCAACTACAAGACCCGCGCCGAGGTGAAGTTCGAGGGCGACACCCTGGTGAACCGCATCGAGCTG
AAGGGCATCGACTTCAAGGAGGACGGCAACATCCTGGGGCACAAGCTGGAGTACAACTACAACAGCCACA
ACGTCTATATCATGGCCGACAAGCAGAAGAACGGCATCAAGGTGAACTTCAAGATCCGCCACAACATCGA
GGACGGCAGCGTGCAGCTCGCCGACCACTACCAGCAGAACACCCCCATCGGCGACGGCCCCGTGCTGCTG
CCCGACAACCACTACCTGAGCACCCAGTCCGCCCTGAGCAAAGACCCCAACGAGAAGCGCGATCACATGG
TCCTGCTGGAGTTCGTGACCGCCGCCGGGATCACTCTCGGCATGGACGAGCTGTACAAGTAAACCGGTGC
TCGAGGTACCGATGAATAGCTAAGGTCGAGGCCGCAGGTAAGTATCAAGGTTACAAGACAGGTTTAAGGA
GACCAATAGAAACTGGGCTTGTCGAGACAGAGAAGACTCTTGCGTTTCTGATAGGCACCTATTGGTCTTA
CTGACATCCACTTTGCCTTTCTCTCCACAGGTGTCGACAATCAACCTCTGGATTACAAAATTTGTGAAAG
ATTGACTGGTATTCTTAACTATGTTGCTCCTTTTACGCTATGTGGATACGCTGCTTTAATGCCTTTGTAT
CATGCTATTGCTTCCCGTATGGCTTTCATTTTCTCCTCCTTGTATAAATCCTGGTTGCTGTCTCTTTATG
AGGAGTTGTGGCCCGTTGTCAGGCAACGTGGCGTGGTGTGCACTGTGTTTGCTGACGCAACCCCCACTGG
TTGGGGCATTGCCACCACCTGTCAGCTCCTTTCCGGGACTTTCGCTTTCCCCCTCCCTATTGCCACGGCG
GAACTCATCGCCGCCTGCCTTGCCCGCTGCTGGACAGGGGCTCGGCTGTTGGGCACTGACAATTCCGTGG
TGTTGTCGGGGAAGCTGACGTCCTTTCCATGGCTGCTCGCCTGTGTTGCCACCTGGATTCTGCGCGGGAC
GTCCTTCTGCTACGTCCCTTCGGCCCTCAATCCAGCGGACCTTCCTTCCCGCGGCCTGCTGCCGGCTCTG
CGGCCTCTTCCGCGTCTTCGCCTTCGCCCTCAGACGAGTCGGATCTCCCTTTGGGCCGCCTCCCCGCCTG
GAATTCGAGCTCGGTACGATCAGCCTCGACTGTGCCTTCTAGTTGCCAGCCATCTGTTGTTTGCCCCTCC
CCCGTGCCTTCCTTGACCCTGGAAGGTGCCACTCCCACTGTCCTTTCCTAATAAAATGAGGAAATTGCAT
CGCATTGTCTGAGTAGGTGTCATTCTATTCTGGGGGGTGGGGTGGGGCAGGACAGCAAGGGGGAGGATTG
GGAAGACAATAGCCCAGCTTTTGTTCCCTTTAGTGAGGGTTAATTGCGCGCTTGGCGTAATCATGGTCAT
AGCTGTTTCCTGTGTGAAATTGTTATCCGCTAATTCACTCCTCAGGTGCAGGCTGCCTATCAGAAGGTGG
TGGCTGGTGTGGCCAATGCCCTGGCTCACAAATACCACTGAGATCTTTTTCCCTCTGCCAAAAATTATGG
GGACATCATGAAGCCCCTTGAGCATCTGACTTCTGGCTAATAAAGGAAATTTATTTTCATTGCAATAGTG
TGTTGGAATTTTTTGTGTCTCTCACTCGGAAGGACATATGGGAGGGCAAATCATTTAAAACATCAGAATG
AGTATTTGGTTTAGAGTTTGGCAACATATGCCCATATGCTGGCTGCCATGAACAAAGGTTGGCTATAAAG
AGGTCATCAGTATATGAAACAGCCCCCTGCTGTCCATTCCTTATTCCATAGAAAAGCCTTGACTTGAGGT
TAGATTTTTTTTATATTTTGTTTTGTGTTATTTTTTTCTTTAACATCCCTAAAATTTTCCTTACATGTTT
TACTAGCCAGATTTTTCCTCCTCTCCTGACTACTCCCAGTCATAGCTGTCCCTCTTCTCTTATGGAGATC
GGCCGGCCGCCGGCGTCGACGCGCGCGGCCGCGGCGCGCCGTTGCTGGCGTTTTTCCATAGGCTCCGCCC
CCCTGACGAGCATCACAAAAATCGACGCTCAAGTCAGAGGTGGCGAAACCCGACAGGACTATAAAGATAC
CAGGCGTTTCCCCCTGGAAGCTCCCTCGTGCGCTCTCCTGTTCCGACCCTGCCGCTTACCGGATACCTGT
CCGCCTTTCTCCCTTCGGGAAGCGTGGCGCTTTCTCATAGCTCACGCTGTAGGTATCTCAGTTCGGTGTA
GGTCGTTCGCTCCAAGCTGGGCTGTGTGCACGAACCCCCCGTTCAGCCCGACCGCTGCGCCTTATCCGGT
AACTATCGTCTTGAGTCCAACCCGGTAAGACACGACTTATCGCCACTGGCAGCAGCCACTGGTAACAGGA
TTAGCAGAGCGAGGTATGTAGGCGGTGCTACAGAGTTCTTGAAGTGGTGGCCTAACTACGGCTACACTAG
AAGAACAGTATTTGGTATCTGCGCTCTGCTGAAGCCAGTTACCTTCGGAAAAAGAGTTGGTAGCTCTTGA
TCCGGCAAACAAACCACCGCTGGTAGCGGTGGTTTTTTTGTTTGCAAGCAGCAGATTACGCGCAGAAAAA
AAGGATCTCAAGAAGATCCTTTGATCTTTTCTACGGGGTCTGACGCTCAGTGGAACGAAAACTCACGTTA
AGGGATTTTGGTCATGAGATTATCAAAAAGGATCTTCACCTAGATCCTTTTAAATTAAAAATGAAGTTTT
AAATCAATCTAAAGTATATATGAGTAAACTTGGTCTGACAGTTACCAATGCTTAATCAGTGAGGCACCTA
TCTCAGCGATCTGTCTATTTCGTTCATCCATAGTTGCCTGACTCCCCGTCGTGTAGATAACTACGATACG
GGAGGGCTTACCATCTGGCCCCAGTGCTGCAATGATACCGCGAGACCCACGCTCACCGGCTCCAGATTTA
TCAGCAATAAACCAGCCAGCCGGAAGGGCCGAGCGCAGAAGTGGTCCTGCAACTTTATCCGCCTCCATCC
AGTCTATTAATTGTTGCCGGGAAGCTAGAGTAAGTAGTTCGCCAGTTAATAGTTTGCGCAACGTTGTTGC
CATTGCTACAGGCATCGTGGTGTCACGCTCGTCGTTTGGTATGGCTTCATTCAGCTCCGGTTCCCAACGA
TCAAGGCGAGTTACATGATCCCCCATGTTGTGCAAAAAAGCGGTTAGCTCCTTCGGTCCTCCGATCGTTG
TCAGAAGTAAGTTGGCCGCAGTGTTATCACTCATGGTTATGGCAGCACTGCATAATTCTCTTACTGTCAT
GCCATCCGTAAGATGCTTTTCTGTGACTGGTGAGTACTCAACCAAGTCATTCTGAGAATAGTGTATGCGG
CGACCGAGTTGCTCTTGCCCGGCGTCAATACGGGATAATACCGCGCCACATAGCAGAACTTTAAAAGTGC
TCATCATTGGAAAACGTTCTTCGGGGCGAAAACTCTCAAGGATCTTACCGCTGTTGAGATCCAGTTCGAT
GTAACCCACTCGTGCACCCAACTGATCTTCAGCATCTTTTACTTTCACCAGCGTTTCTGGGTGAGCAAAA
ACAGGAAGGCAAAATGCCGCAAAAAAGGGAATAAGGGCGACACGGAAATGTTGAATACTCATACTCTTCC
TTTTTCAATATTATTGAAGCATTTATCAGGGTTATTGTCTCATGAGCGGATACATATTTGAATGTATTTA
GAAAAATAAACAAATAGGGGTTCCGCGCACATTTCCCCGAAAAGTGCCACCTGACGTCTAAGAAACCATT
ATTATCATGACATTAACCTATAAAAATAGGCGTATCACGAGGCCCTTTCGTCTACGCGCGCGCCGGCGGC
GCGCCGTCGACGGCCGGCCGCGGCCGC
